>Addgene plasmid #66251 | CHRM4-Tango | depositor partial sequence | sequence record 113115 | empty Tango
GACGGATCGGGAGATCTCCCGATCCCCTATGGTGCACTCTCAGTACAATCTGCTCTGATGCCGCATAGTT
AAGCCAGTATCTGCTCCCTGCTTGTGTGTTGGAGGTCGCTGAGTAGTGCGCGAGCAAAATTTAAGCTACA
ACAAGGCAAGGCTTGACCGACAATTGCATGAAGAATCTGCTTAGGGTTAGGCGTTTTGCGCTGCTTCGCG
ATGTACGGGCCAGATATACGCGTTGACATTGATTATTGACTAGTTATTAATAGTAATCAATTACGGGGTC
ATTAGTTCATAGCCCATATATGGAGTTCCGCGTTACATAACTTACGGTAAATGGCCCGCCTGGCTGACCG
CCCAACGACCCCCGCCCATTGACGTCAATAATGACGTATGTTCCCATAGTAACGCCAATAGGGACTTTCC
ATTGACGTCAATGGGTGGAGTATTTACGGTAAACTGCCCACTTGGCAGTACATCAAGTGTATCATATGCC
AAGTACGCCCCCTATTGACGTCAATGACGGTAAATGGCCCGCCTGGCATTATGCCCAGTACATGACCTTA
TGGGACTTTCCTACTTGGCAGTACATCTACGTATTAGTCATCGCTATTACCATGGTGATGCGGTTTTGGC
AGTACATCAATGGGCGTGGATAGCGGTTTGACTCACGGGGATTTCCAAGTCTCCACCCCATTGACGTCAA
TGGGAGTTTGTTTTGGCACCAAAATCAACGGGACTTTCCAAAATGTCGTAACAACTCCGCCCCATTGACG
CAAATGGGCGGTAGGCGTGTACGGTGGGAGGTCTATATAAGCAGAGCTCTCTGGCTAACTAGAGAACCCA
CTGCTTACTGGCTTATCGAAATTAATACGACTCACTATAGGGAGACCCAAGCTGGCTAGCGTTTAAACTT
AAGCTTGGTACCGAGCTCGGATCCACTAGTCCAGTGTGGTGGAATTCTGCAGATATCCAGCACAGTGGCG
GCCGCGCCACCATGAAGACGATCATCGCCCTGAGCTACATCTTCTGCCTGGTATTCGCCGACTACAAGGA
CGATGATGACGCCAGCATCGATACCGGTGGACGCACCCCACCCAGCCTGGGTCCCCAAGATGAGTCCTGC
ACCACCGCCAGCTCCTCCCTGGCCAAGGACACTTCATCGACCGGTGAGAACCTGTACTTCCAGCTAAGAT
TAGATAAAAGTAAAGTGATTAACAGCGCATTAGAGCTGCTTAATGAGGTCGGAATCGAAGGTTTAACAAC
CCGTAAACTCGCCCAGAAGCTAGGTGTAGAGCAGCCTACATTGTATTGGCATGTAAAAAATAAGCGGGCT
TTGCTCGACGCCTTAGCCATTGAGATGTTAGATAGGCACCATACTCACTTTTGCCCTTTAGAAGGGGAAA
GCTGGCAAGATTTTTTACGTAATAACGCTAAAAGTTTTAGATGTGCTTTACTAAGTCATCGCGATGGAGC
AAAAGTACATTTAGGTACACGGCCTACAGAAAAACAGTATGAAACTCTCGAAAATCAATTAGCCTTTTTA
TGCCAACAAGGTTTTTCACTAGAGAATGCATTATATGCACTCAGCGCTGTGGGGCATTTTACTTTAGGTT
GCGTATTGGAAGATCAAGAGCATCAAGTCGCTAAAGAAGAAAGGGAAACACCTACTACTGATAGTATGCC
GCCATTATTACGACAAGCTATCGAATTATTTGATCACCAAGGTGCAGAGCCAGCCTTCTTATTCGGCCTT
GAATTGATCATATGCGGATTAGAAAAACAACTTAAATGTGAAAGTGGGTCCGCGTACAGCCGCGCGCGTA
CGAAAAACAATTACGGGTCTACCATCGAGGGCCTGCTCGATCTCCCGGACGACGACGCCCCCGAAGAGGC
GGGGCTGGCGGCTCCGCGCCTGTCCTTTCTCCCCGCGGGACACACGCGCAGACTGTCGACGGCCCCCCCG
ACCGATGTCAGCCTGGGGGACGAGCTCCACTTAGACGGCGAGGACGTGGCGATGGCGCATGCCGACGCGC
TAGACGATTTCGATCTGGACATGTTGGGGGACGGGGATTCCCCGGGTCCGGGATTTACCCCCCACGACTC
CGCCCCCTACGGCGCTCTGGATATGGCCGACTTCGAGTTTGAGCAGATGTTTACCGATGCCCTTGGAATT
GACGAGTACGGTGGGTAGCTCGAGTCTAGAGGGCCCGTTTAAACCCGCTGATCAGCCTCGACTGTGCCTT
CTAGTTGCCAGCCATCTGTTGTTTGCCCCTCCCCCGTGCCTTCCTTGACCCTGGAAGGTGCCACTCCCAC
TGTCCTTTCCTAATAAAATGAGGAAATTGCATCGCATTGTCTGAGTAGGTGTCATTCTATTCTGGGGGGT
GGGGTGGGGCAGGACAGCAAGGGGGAGGATTGGGAAGACAATAGCAGGCATGCTGGGGATGCGGTGGGCT
CTATGGCTTCTGAGGCGGAAAGAACCAGCTGGGGCTCTAGGGGGTATCCCC
[124 nt withheld, positions 2502-2625]
C
[91 nt withheld, positions 2627-2717]
A
[49 nt withheld, positions 2719-2767]
CCTTTGACGTTGGAGTCCACGTTCTTT
[37 nt withheld, positions 2795-2831]
ACCCTATCTCGGTCTATTCTTTTGATTTATAAGGGATTTTGCCGATTTCGGCCTATTGGTTAAAAAATGA
GCTGATTTAACAAAAATTTAACGCGAATTAATTCTGTGGAATGTGTGTCAGTTAGGGTGTGGAAAGTCCC
CAGGCTCCCCAGCAGGCAGAAGTATGCAAAGCATGCATCTCAATTAGTCAGCAACCAGGTGTGGAAAGTC
CCCAGGCTCCCCAGCAGGCAGAAGTATGCAAAGCATGCATCTCAATTAGTCAGCAACCATAGTCCCGCCC
CTAACTCCGCCCATCCCGCCCCTAACTCCGCCCAGTTCCGCCCATTCTCCGCCCCATGGCTGACTAATTT
TTTTTATTTATGCAGAGGCCGAGGCCGCCTCTGCCTCTGAGCTATTCCAGAAGTAGTGAGGAGGCTTTTT
TGGAGGCCTAGGCTTTTGCAAAAAGCTCCCGGGAGCTTGTATATCCATTTTCGGATCTGATCAAGAGACA
GGATGAGGATCGTTTCGCATGATTGAACAAGATGGATTGCACGCAGGTTCTCCGGCCGCTTGGGTGGAGA
GGCTATTCGGCTATGACTGGGCACAACAGACAATCGGCTGCTCTGATGCCGCCGTGTTCCGGCTGTCAGC
GCAGGGGCGCCCGGTTCTTTTTGTCAAGACCGACCTGTCCGGTGCCCTGAATGAACTGCAGGACGAGGCA
GCGCGGCTATCGTGGCTGGCCACGACGGGCGTTCCTTGCGCAGCTGTGCTCGACGTTGTCACTGAAGCGG
GAAGGGACTGGCTGCTATTGGGCGAAGTGCCGGGGCAGGATCTCCTGTCATCTCACCTTGCTCCTGCCGA
GAAAGTATCCATCATGGCTGATGCAATGCGGCGGCTGCATACGCTTGATCCGGCTACCTGCCCATTCGAC
CACCAAGCGAAACATCGCATCGAGCGAGCACGTACTCGGATGGAAGCCGGTCTTGTCGATCAGGATGATC
TGGACGAAGAGCATCAGGGGCTCGCGCCAGCCGAACTGTTCGCCAGGCTCAAGGCGCGCATGCCCGACGG
CGAGGATCTCGTCGTGACCCATGGCGATGCCTGCTTGCCGAATATCATGGTGGAAAATGGCCGCTTTTCT
GGATTCATCGACTGTGGCCGGCTGGGTGTGGCGGACCGCTATCAGGACATAGCGTTGGCTACCCGTGATA
TTGCTGAAGAGCTTGGCGGCGAATGGGCTGACCGCTTCCTCGTGCTTTACGGTATCGCCGCTCCCGATTC
GCAGCGCATCGCCTTCTATCGCCTTCTTGACGAGTTCTTCTGAGCGGGACTCTGGGGTTCGAAATGACCG
ACCAAGCGACGCCCAACCTGCCATCACGAGATTTCGATTCCACCGCCGCCTTCTATGAAAGGTTGGGCTT
CGGAATCGTTTTCCGGGACGCCGGCTGGATGATCCTCCAGCGCGGGGATCTCATGCTGGAGTTCTTCGCC
CACCCCAACTTGTTTATTGCAGCTTATAATGGTTACAAATAAAGCAATAGCATCACAAATTTCACAAATA
AAGCATTTTTTTCACTGCATTCTAGTTGTGGTTTGTCCAAACTCATCAATGTATCTTATCATGTCTGTAT
ACCGTCGACCTCTAGCTAGAGCTTGGCGTAATCATGGTCATAGCTGTTTCCTGTGTGAAATTGTTATCCG
CTCACAATTCCACACAACATACGAGCCGGAAGCATAAAGTGTAAAGCCTGGGGTGCCTAATGAGTGAGCT
AACTCACATTAATTGCGTTGCGCTCACTGCCCGCTTTCCAGTCGGGAAACCTGTCGTGCCAGCTGCATTA
ATGAATCGGCCAACGCGCGGGGAGAGGCGGTTTGCGTATTGGGCGCTCTTCCGCTTCCTCGCTCACTGAC
TCGCTGCGCTCGGTCGTTCGGCTGCGGCGAGCGGTATCAGCTCACTCAAAGGCGGTAATACGGTTATCCA
CAGAATCAGGGGATAACGCAGGAAAGAACATGTGAGCAAAAGGCCAGCAAAAGGCCAGGAACCGTAAAAA
GGCCGCGTTGCTGGCGTTTTTCCATAGGCTCCGCCCCCCTGACGAGCATCACAAAAATCGACGCTCAAGT
CAGAGGTGGCGAAACCCGACAGGACTATAAAGATACCAGGCGTTTCCCCCTGGAAGCTCCCTCGTGCGCT
CTCCTGTTCCGACCCTGCCGCTTACCGGATACCTGTCCGCCTTTCTCCCTTCGGGAAGCGTGGCGCTTTC
TCATAGCTCACGCTGTAGGTATCTCAGTTCGGTGTAGGTCGTTCGCTCCAAGCTGGGCTGTGTGCACGAA
CCCCCCGTTCAGCCCGACCGCTGCGCCTTATCCGGTAACTATCGTCTTGAGTCCAACCCGGTAAGACACG
ACTTATCGCCACTGGCAGCAGCCACTGGTAACAGGATTAGCAGAGCGAGGTATGTAGGCGGTGCTACAGA
GTTCTTGAAGTGGTGGCCTAACTACGGCTACACTAGAAGAACAGTATTTGGTATCTGCGCTCTGCTGAAG
CCAGTTACCTTCGGAAAAAGAGTTGGTAGCTCTTGATCCGGCAAACAAACCACCGCTGGTAGCGGTTTTT
TTGTTTGCAAGCAGCAGATTACGCGCAGAAAAAAAGGATCTCAAGAAGATCCTTTGATCTTTTCTACGGG
GTCTGACGCTCAGTGGAACGAAAACTCACGTTAAGGGATTTTGGTCATGAGATTATCAAAAAGGATCTTC
ACCTAGATCCTTTTAAATTAAAAATGAAGTTTTAAATCAATCTAAAGTATATATGAGTAAACTTGGTCTG
ACAGTTACCAATGCTTAATCAGTGAGGCACCTATCTCAGCGATCTGTCTATTTCGTTCATCCATAGTTGC
CTGACTCCCCGTCGTGTAGATAACTACGATACGGGAGGGCTTACCATCTGGCCCCAGTGCTGCAATGATA
CCGCGAGACCCACGCTCACCGGCTCCAGATTTATCAGCAATAAACCAGCCAGCCGGAAGGGCCGAGCGCA
GAAGTGGTCCTGCAACTTTATCCGCCTCCATCCAGTCTATTAATTGTTGCCGGGAAGCTAGAGTAAGTAG
TTCGCCAGTTAATAGTTTGCGCAACGTTGTTGCCATTGCTACAGGCATCGTGGTGTCACGCTCGTCGTTT
GGTATGGCTTCATTCAGCTCCGGTTCCCAACGATCAAGGCGAGTTACATGATCCCCCATGTTGTGCAAAA
AAGCGGTTAGCTCCTTCGGTCCTCCGATCGTTGTCAGAAGTAAGTTGGCCGCAGTGTTATCACTCATGGT
TATGGCAGCACTGCATAATTCTCTTACTGTCATGCCATCCGTAAGATGCTTTTCTGTGACTGGTGAGTAC
TCAACCAAGTCATTCTGAGAATAGTGTATGCGGCGACCGAGTTGCTCTTGCCCGGCGTCAATACGGGATA
ATACCGCGCCACATAGCAGAACTTTAAAAGTGCTCATCATTGGAAAACGTTCTTCGGGGCGAAAACTCTC
AAGGATCTTACCGCTGTTGAGATCCAGTTCGATGTAACCCACTCGTGCACCCAACTGATCTTCAGCATCT
TTTACTTTCACCAGCGTTTCTGGGTGAGCAAAAACAGGAAGGCAAAATGCCGCAAAAAAGGGAATAAGGG
CGACACGGAAATGTTGAATACTCATACTCTTCCTTTTTCAATATTATTGAAGCATTTATCAGGGTTATTG
TCTCATGAGCGGATACATATTTGAATGTATTTAGAAAAATAAACAAATAGGGGTTCCGCGCACATTTCCC
CGAAAAGTGCCACCTGACGTC
