>Addgene plasmid #66251 | CHRM4-Tango | depositor partial sequence | sequence record 113116 | CHRM4
ATGGCGAATTTCACTCCTGTTAATGGTTCCAGTGGCAACCAGTCTGTTAGACTGGTGACTTCTAGCTCTC
ACAACAGGTATGAGACAGTTGAAATGGTCTTCATTGCCACTGTGACAGGCTCACTGAGCCTGGTAACTGT
CGTTGGAAACATTCTCGTGATGCTGTCCATCAAAGTGAACAGACAGCTGCAGACTGTCAACAACTATTTC
CTGTTTTCCCTGGCCTGTGCTGACCTGATAATAGGCGCTTTCTCAATGAATCTGTATACCGTGTATATCA
TCAAAGGTTATTGGCCTCTGGGCGCCGTCGTGTGTGATTTGTGGTTGGCACTCGACTATGTGGTATCAAA
CGCTTCAGTGATGAATCTGCTTATAATCTCATTCGATCGCTATTTCTGTGTGACTAAACCTCTGACTTAC
CCAGCCCGGAGGACCACAAAAATGGCCGGCCTCATGATCGCCGCCGCATGGGTCCTGTCATTCGTCTTGT
GGGCACCGGCTATCCTCTTCTGGCAGTTTGTGGTGGGCAAGCGGACCGTCCCTGACAATCAGTGCTTCAT
CCAGTTTTTGTCAAATCCAGCCGTTACTTTTGGCACAGCTATTGCGGCTTTTTACTTGCCCGTGGTGATT
ATGACCGTCTTGTATATCCATATCTCACTGGCTAGTCGGAGCCGGGTGCATAAGCACCGGCCTGAAGGGC
CAAAGGAGAAGAAAGCAAAGACATTGGCCTTCCTCAAAAGCCCCTTGATGAAGCAATCCGTGAAAAAACC
TCCCCCGGGAGAGGCTGCCCGCGAAGAGCTTCGGAACGGCAAGTTGGAAGAAGCACCACCTCCCGCTCTG
CCACCACCCCCACGGCCCGTGGCTGATAAGGACACTAGCAACGAGAGCAGCAGCGGGAGCGCCACACAGA
ACACTAAAGAGCGGCCGGCCACAGAGCTCTCAACAACCGAGGCTACCACGCCAGCTATGCCAGCACCGCC
ACTCCAACCTCGGGCTCTTAACCCTGCAAGTCGGTGGAGCAAGATTCAGATTGTCACCAAGCAGACAGGC
AATGAATGTGTTACGGCTATTGAAATCGTGCCAGCTACCCCTGCCGGGATGCGACCCGCTGCTAATGTGG
CCAGAAAGTTCGCCAGCATAGCACGCAACCAAGTCCGGAAAAAAAGACAAATGGCCGCACGGGAGAGAAA
GGTGACACGCACGATTTTCGCTATTCTTCTGGCCTTCATACTGACTTGGACCCCTTACAATGTGATGGTC
CTGGTAAACACCTTTTGCCAGTCATGTATCCCCGACACAGTGTGGAGCATCGGATATTGGCTGTGCTACG
TGAACAGCACCATAAACCCGGCTTGCTATGCCCTCTGTAACGCTACGTTCAAAAAGACGTTTCGCCATCT
GTTGCTTTGTCAATACCGGAACATTGGTACTGCTCGC
