>Addgene plasmid #66251 | CHRM4-Tango | addgene partial sequence | sequence record 117114 | CMV-F 5'-CGCAAATGGGCGGTAGGCGTG-3'
TCTCTGGCTAACTAGAGAACCCACTGCTTACTGGCTTATCGAAATTAATACGACTCACTATAGGGAGACC
CAAGCTGGCTAGCGTTTAAACTTAAGCTTGGTACCGAGCTCGGATCCACTAGTCCAGTGTGGTGGAATTC
TGCAGATATCCAGCACAGTGGCGGCCGCGCCACCATGAAGACGATCATCGCCCTGAGCTACATCTTCTGC
CTGGTATTCGCCGACTACAAGGACGATGATGACGCCAGCATCGATATGGCGAATTTCACTCCTGTTAATG
GTTCCAGTGGCAACCAGTCTGTTAGACTGGTGACTTCTAGCTCTCACAACAGGTATGAGACAGTTGAAAT
GGTCTTCATTGCCACTGTGACAGGCTCACTGAGCCTGGTAACTGTCGTTGGAAACATTCTCGTGATGCTG
TCCATCAAAGTGAACAGACAGCTGCAGACTGTCAACAACTATTTCCTGTTTTCCCTGGCCTGTGCTGACC
TGATAATAGGCGCTTTCTCAATGAATCTGTATACCGTGTATATCATCAAAGGTTATTGGCCTCTGGGCGC
CGTCGTGTGTGATTTGTGGTTGGCACTCGACTATGTGGTATCAAACGCTTCAGTGATGAATCTGCTTATA
ATCTCATTCGATCGCTATTTCTGTGTGACTAAACCTCTGACTTACCCAGCCCGGAGGACCACAAAAATGG
CCGGCCTCATGATCGCCGCCGCATGGGTCCTGTCATTCGTCTTGTGGGCACCGGCTATCCTCTTCTGGCA
GTTTGTGGTGGGCAAGCGGACCGTCCCTGACAATCAGTGCTTCATCCAGTTTTTGTCAAATCCAGCCGTT
ACTTTTGGCACAGCTATTGCGGCTTTTTACTTGCCCGTGGTGATTATGACCGTCTTGTATATCCATATCT
CACTGGCTAGTCGGAGCCGGGTGCATAAGCACCGGCCTGAAGGGCCAAAGGAGAAGAAAGCAAAGACATT
GGCCTTCCTCAAAAGCCCCTTGATGAAGCAATCCGTGAAAAAACCTCCCCCGGGAGAGGCTGCCC
