>Addgene plasmid #66251 | CHRM4-Tango | addgene partial sequence | sequence record 117765 | Tet-R 5'-GGCGAGTTTACGGGTTGTTA-3'
CTCTAATGCGCTGTTAATCACTTTACTTTTATCTAATCTTAGCTGGAAGTACAGGTTCTCACCGGTCGAT
GAAGTGTCCTTGGCCAGGGAGGAGCTGGCGGTGGTGCAGGACTCATCTTGGGGACCCAGGCTGGGTGGGG
TGCGTCCACCGGTATCGATGCGAGCAGTACCAATGTTCCGGTATTGACAAAGCAACAGATGGCGAAACGT
CTTTTTGAACGTAGCGTTACAGAGGGCATAGCAAGCCGGGTTTATGGTGCTGTTCACGTAGCACAGCCAA
TATCCGATGCTCCACACTGTGTCGGGGATACATGACTGGCAAAAGGTGTTTACCAGGACCATCACATTGT
AAGGGGTCCAAGTCAGTATGAAGGCCAGAAGAATAGCGAAAATCGTGCGTGTCACCTTTCTCTCCCGTGC
GGCCATTTGTCTTTTTTTCCGGACTTGGTTGCGTGCTATGCTGGCGAACTTTCTGGCCACATTAGCAGCG
GGTCGCATCCCGGCAGGGGTAGCTGGCACGATTTCAATAGCCGTAACACATTCATTGCCTGTCTGCTTGG
TGACAATCTGAATCTTGCTCCACCGACTTGCAGGGTTAAGAGCCCGAGGTTGGAGTGGCGGTGCTGGCAT
AGCTGGCGTGGTAGCCTCGGTTGTTGAGAGCTCTGTGGCCGGCCGCTCTTTAGTGTTCTGTGTGGCGCTC
CCGCTGCTGCTCTCGTTGCTAGTGTCCTTATCAGCCACGGGCCGTGGGGGTGGTGGCAGAGCGGGAGGTG
GTGCTTCTTCCAACTTGCCGTTCCGAAGCTCTTCGCGGGCAGCCTCTCCCGGGGGAGGTTTTTTCACGGA
TTGCTTCATCAAGGGGCTTTTGAGGAAGGCCAATGTCTTTGCTTTCTTCTCCTTTGGCCCTTCAGGCCGG
TGCTTATGCACCCGGCTCCGACTAGCCAGTGAGATATGGATATACAAGACGGTCATAATCACCACGGGCA
AGTAAAAAGCC
