[The description below was written by a language model from this plasmid's Addgene catalogue record.]
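Description:
CHRM4-Tango is a mammalian expression plasmid from the PRESTO-Tango collection, built on an "empty Tango" backbone of about 6.6 kb that was itself derived from pcDNA3.1(+). It is propagated in E. coli as a high-copy plasmid under ampicillin selection, and it carries a neomycin resistance marker so that transfected mammalian cells can be selected with G418. The record gives no feature table, so the exact layout of the backbone elements is not documented here beyond these catalogue fields.

The insert is human CHRM4, the gene for the M4 muscarinic acetylcholine receptor (about 1.4 kb), cloned by restriction enzymes with NotI at the 5′ end and expressed from the CMV promoter. The backbone supplies an N-terminal FLAG tag, which allows detection of the expressed receptor. The depositor comments indicate that a tTA (tetracycline transactivator) sequence lies downstream of the receptor. They also note that most vectors in the series carry an XbaI site rather than XhoI after tTA, so the identity of the 3′ site in this plasmid is uncertain.

This arrangement fits the Tango assay principle stated in the purpose field, in which arrestin translocation to the activated receptor leads to transcriptional activation. In general terms, agonist-driven arrestin recruitment releases the receptor-tethered transactivator, which then drives a reporter gene in a suitable cell line. The record does not list the protease cleavage site or any other linker modules. The plasmid is intended for parallel, G protein-independent screening of ligands across the human GPCR repertoire and was generated under a programme for developing tools for druggable protein families.
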