Addgene plasmid #66251: CHRM4-Tango
Purpose: Expression of G protein-coupled receptors for PRESTO-Tango: parallel receptorome expression and screening via transcriptional output, with transcriptional activation following arrestin translocation
Depositing lab: Bryan Roth. Publication: PRESTO-Tango as an open-source resource for interrogation of the druggable human GPCRome. Kroeze WK, Sassano MF, Huang XP, Lansu K, McCorvy JD, Giguere PM, Sciaky N, Roth BL. Nat Struct Mol Biol. 2015 May;22(5):362-9. doi: 10.1038/nsmb.3014. Epub 2015 Apr 20. PubMed 25895059.
Backbone
  Vector backbone: empty Tango
  Backbone size w/o insert (bp): 6632
  Vector type: Mammalian Expression
  Selectable markers: Neomycin (select with G418)
Growth in bacteria
  Bacterial resistance: Ampicillin, 100 μg/mL
  Growth temperature: 37°C
  Growth strain: DH5alpha
  Copy number: High Copy
Gene/Insert
  Gene/Insert name: CHRM4
  Species: H. sapiens (human)
  Insert size (bp): 1437
  Entrez Gene: CHRM4 (a.k.a. HM4, M4R)
  Promoter: CMV
  Tag / fusion protein: FLAG (N terminal on backbone)
  Cloning method: Restriction Enzyme; 5′ cloning site NotI (not destroyed); 3′ cloning site XhoI (unknown if destroyed)
  Sequencing primers: 5′ CMV-F; 3′ Tet-R
Terms and licenses: Academic/Nonprofit Terms; Industry Terms: Not Available to Industry
Depositor comments: Please note: Most of the PRESTO-Tango vectors do not contain the XhoI cut site downstream of the tTA sequence and instead carry an XbaI site. If you need to perform an XhoI digest we recommend sequencing with a forward primer at the C-terminus of tTA to determine which of the two sites is present. Suggested primer: 5-gagctccacttagacggcgagg-3. Original backbone was pcDNA3.1(+). These plasmids were generated as part of the Illuminating the Druggable Genome (IDG) program sponsored by the NIH Common Fund. The goal of this program is to identify, gather, and distribute information and resources for proteins that currently are not well-studied yet belong to commonly drug-targeted protein families: protein kinases, non-olfactory G-protein coupled receptors (GPCRs), and ion channels. The IDG program is designed to develop fundamental research tools for understudied proteins, elucidate their function, and disseminate the IDG-related resources and data to the greater scientific community.
How to cite: CHRM4-Tango was a gift from Bryan Roth (Addgene plasmid # 66251 ; http://n2t.net/addgene:66251 ; RRID:Addgene_66251)
